Addgene plasmid #85093: p3R112C/T180C-GG
Purpose: Host vector to fuse a gene at the C-terminus of PCNA3 variant (R112C/T180C)
Depositing lab: Teruyuki Nagamune. Depositing organization: The University of Tokyo. Publication: Immobilization of a Bacterial Cytochrome P450 Monooxygenase System on a Solid Support. Tan CY, Hirakawa H, Suzuki R, Haga T, Iwata F, Nagamune T. Angew Chem Int Ed Engl. 2016 Oct 26. doi: 10.1002/anie.201608033. PubMed 27781345.
Backbone
  Vector backbone: pET-28b(+)
  Backbone manufacturer: Merck Millipore
  Backbone size w/o insert (bp): 5329
  Total vector size (bp): 6121
  Modifications to backbone: N/A
  Vector type: Bacterial Expression
Growth in bacteria
  Bacterial resistance: Kanamycin, 50 μg/mL
  Growth temperature: 37°C
  Growth strain: DH5alpha
  Copy number: Low Copy
Gene/Insert
  Gene/Insert name: DNA polymerase sliding clamp 3 (alt name: PCNA3)
  Species: Synthetic; Sulfolobus solfataricus P2
  Insert size (bp): 792
  Mutation: changed Arginine 112 to Cysteine and Threonine 180 to Cysteine
  GenBank ID: WP_009988781.1
  Promoter: T7 promoter
  Tag / fusion protein: His6 tag (N terminal on backbone)
  Cloning method: Restriction Enzyme; 5′ cloning site NdeI (not destroyed); 3′ cloning site BamHI (not destroyed)
  Sequencing primers: 5′ T7; 3′ T7 Terminal
Terms and licenses: Academic/Nonprofit Terms; Industry Terms: Not Available to Industry
Depositor comments: The PCNA3 gene was subcloned from a synthetic gene whose codons are optimized for E. coli expression.
How to cite: p3R112C/T180C-GG was a gift from Teruyuki Nagamune (Addgene plasmid # 85093 ; http://n2t.net/addgene:85093 ; RRID:Addgene_85093)
