[The description below was written by a language model from this plasmid's Addgene catalogue record and pLannotate feature annotations shown in this document.]
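Description:
p3R112C/T180C-GG is a bacterial expression plasmid built on the pET-28b(+) backbone. It serves as a host vector for fusing a gene of interest to the C-terminus of a double-cysteine variant of PCNA3, the third DNA polymerase sliding clamp subunit of Sulfolobus (Saccharolobus) solfataricus P2. The 6.1 kb plasmid carries a kanamycin resistance gene for selection and a pBR322-type origin with the bom region and rop, in line with its recorded low copy number. It also carries an f1 origin. The short tetracycline-resistance, AmpR promoter and similar fragments in the feature table look like automated matches to backbone remnants rather than functional elements.

The PCNA3 coding sequence was subcloned from a synthetic gene codon-optimized for E. coli and inserted between NdeI and BamHI, both of which are retained. It carries the substitutions R112C and T180C. Expression is driven by the T7 promoter with an adjacent lac operator and the T7 gene 10 ribosome binding site. The plasmid-borne lacI keeps the cassette repressed until induction with IPTG in a host supplying T7 RNA polymerase, and a T7 terminator closes the unit. The backbone supplies an N-terminal His6 tag followed by a thrombin cleavage site for affinity purification and tag removal. A His-tag fragment is also annotated downstream of the insert, as in the parental vector, but the record does not say whether it is in frame. The record also does not explain the "GG" suffix or the purpose of the cysteine substitutions. The associated publication concerns immobilization of a bacterial cytochrome P450 monooxygenase system on a solid support, suggesting the PCNA3 fusions are used for that kind of enzyme assembly.
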