Features (pLannotate 1.2.2; 21 found; start..end, strand, type, name):
     12..467     +  rep_origin     f1 ori (sequence partly withheld): f1 bacteriophage origin of replication; arrow indicates direction of (+) strand synthesis
    494..551     +  promoter       AmpR promoter (fragment): bla
    560..1375    -  CDS            KanR: aminoglycoside phosphotransferase; aph(3')-Ia; confers resistance to kanamycin in bacteria or G418 (Geneticin®) in eukaryotes
   1497..2085    +  rep_origin     ori: high-copy-number ColE1/pMB1/pBR322/pUC origin of replication
   2271..2413    -  misc_feature   bom: basis of mobility region from pBR322
   2515..2706    -  CDS            rop: Rop protein, which maintains plasmids at low copy number; rop
   2723..3103    +  CDS            YPB1_ECOLX: Protein predicted: Swiss-Prot protein existence level 4. From Escherichia coli.
   3175..3466    -  CDS            TcR (fragment): tetracycline efflux protein; tet; confers resistance to tetracycline
   3481..3502    -  protein_bind   CAP binding site: CAP binding activates transcription in the presence of cAMP. E. coli catabolite activator protein
   3515..4597    -  CDS            lacI: lac repressor; lacI; The lac repressor binds to the lac operator to inhibit transcription in E. coli. This inhibition can be relieved by adding lactose or isopropyl-β-D-thiogalactopyranoside (IPTG).
   4598..4675    -  promoter       lacI promoter: lacI
   4683..4962    -  CDS            TcR (fragment): tetracycline efflux protein; tet; confers resistance to tetracycline
   4984..5002    +  promoter       T7 promoter: promoter for bacteriophage T7 RNA polymerase
   5003..5027    +  protein_bind   lac operator: The lac repressor binds to the lac operator to inhibit transcription in E. coli. This inhibition can be relieved by adding lactose or isopropyl-β-D-thiogalactopyranoside (IPTG). lac repressor encoded by lacI
   5042..5064    +  RBS            RBS: efficient ribosome binding site from bacteriophage T7 gene 10 (Olins and Rangwala, 1989)
   5083..5099    +  CDS            capTEV™ (fragment): composite tag for in vivo biotinylation, TEV protease cleavage, and 6xHis tagging
   5110..5127    +  CDS            thrombin site: thrombin recognition and cleavage site
   5176..5907    +  CDS            pcn3: PCNA3_SACS2 - Also known as pcnA-1. Experimental evidence at protein level: Swiss-Prot protein existence level 1. One of the sliding clamp subunits that acts as a moving platform for DNA processing. Responsible for tethering the catalytic subunit of DNA polymerase to DNA during high-speed replication. DNA polymerase I, DNA ligase and the flap endonuclease may be constitutively associated with the PCNA heterotrimer forming a scanning complex able to couple DNA synthesis and Okazaki fragment maturation. Heterotrimer stimulates the Holliday junction resolvase Hjc. From Saccharolobus solfataricus
   5965..5982    +  CDS            9xHis (fragment): 9xHis affinity tag
   5992..6041    +  CDS            SET1 (fragment): solubility-enhancement tag derived from T7 phage gene 10B
   6049..6096    +  terminator     T7 terminator: transcription terminator for bacteriophage T7 RNA polymerase
>Addgene plasmid #85093 | p3R112C/T180C-GG | depositor full sequence | sequence record 164471 | p3R112C/T180C-GG sequence 6121 bps
TGGCGAATGGG
[124 nt withheld, positions 12-135]
C
[91 nt withheld, positions 137-227]
A
[49 nt withheld, positions 229-277]
CCTTTGACGTTGGAGTCCACGTTCTTT
[37 nt withheld, positions 305-341]
ACCCTATCTCGGTCTATTCTTTTGATTTATAAGGGATTTTGCCGATTTCGGCCTATTGGTTAAAAAATGA
GCTGATTTAACAAAAATTTAACGCGAATTTTAACAAAATATTAACGTTTACAATTTCAGGTGGCACTTTT
CGGGGAAATGTGCGCGGAACCCCTATTTGTTTATTTTTCTAAATACATTCAAATATGTATCCGCTCATGA
ATTAATTCTTAGAAAAACTCATCGAGCATCAAATGAAACTGCAATTTATTCATATCAGGATTATCAATAC
CATATTTTTGAAAAAGCCGTTTCTGTAATGAAGGAGAAAACTCACCGAGGCAGTTCCATAGGATGGCAAG
ATCCTGGTATCGGTCTGCGATTCCGACTCGTCCAACATCAATACAACCTATTAATTTCCCCTCGTCAAAA
ATAAGGTTATCAAGTGAGAAATCACCATGAGTGACGACTGAATCCGGTGAGAATGGCAAAAGTTTATGCA
TTTCTTTCCAGACTTGTTCAACAGGCCAGCCATTACGCTCGTCATCAAAATCACTCGCATCAACCAAACC
GTTATTCATTCGTGATTGCGCCTGAGCGAGACGAAATACGCGATCGCTGTTAAAAGGACAATTACAAACA
GGAATCGAATGCAACCGGCGCAGGAACACTGCCAGCGCATCAACAATATTTTCACCTGAATCAGGATATT
CTTCTAATACCTGGAATGCTGTTTTCCCGGGGATCGCAGTGGTGAGTAACCATGCATCATCAGGAGTACG
GATAAAATGCTTGATGGTCGGAAGAGGCATAAATTCCGTCAGCCAGTTTAGTCTGACCATCTCATCTGTA
ACATCATTGGCAACGCTACCTTTGCCATGTTTCAGAAACAACTCTGGCGCATCGGGCTTCCCATACAATC
GATAGATTGTCGCACCTGATTGCCCGACATTATCGCGAGCCCATTTATACCCATATAAATCAGCATCCAT
GTTGGAATTTAATCGCGGCCTAGAGCAAGACGTTTCCCGTTGAATATGGCTCATAACACCCCTTGTATTA
CTGTTTATGTAAGCAGACAGTTTTATTGTTCATGACCAAAATCCCTTAACGTGAGTTTTCGTTCCACTGA
GCGTCAGACCCCGTAGAAAAGATCAAAGGATCTTCTTGAGATCCTTTTTTTCTGCGCGTAATCTGCTGCT
TGCAAACAAAAAAACCACCGCTACCAGCGGTGGTTTGTTTGCCGGATCAAGAGCTACCAACTCTTTTTCC
GAAGGTAACTGGCTTCAGCAGAGCGCAGATACCAAATACTGTCCTTCTAGTGTAGCCGTAGTTAGGCCAC
CACTTCAAGAACTCTGTAGCACCGCCTACATACCTCGCTCTGCTAATCCTGTTACCAGTGGCTGCTGCCA
GTGGCGATAAGTCGTGTCTTACCGGGTTGGACTCAAGACGATAGTTACCGGATAAGGCGCAGCGGTCGGG
CTGAACGGGGGGTTCGTGCACACAGCCCAGCTTGGAGCGAACGACCTACACCGAACTGAGATACCTACAG
CGTGAGCTATGAGAAAGCGCCACGCTTCCCGAAGGGAGAAAGGCGGACAGGTATCCGGTAAGCGGCAGGG
TCGGAACAGGAGAGCGCACGAGGGAGCTTCCAGGGGGAAACGCCTGGTATCTTTATAGTCCTGTCGGGTT
TCGCCACCTCTGACTTGAGCGTCGATTTTTGTGATGCTCGTCAGGGGGGCGGAGCCTATGGAAAAACGCC
AGCAACGCGGCCTTTTTACGGTTCCTGGCCTTTTGCTGGCCTTTTGCTCACATGTTCTTTCCTGCGTTAT
CCCCTGATTCTGTGGATAACCGTATTACCGCCTTTGAGTGAGCTGATACCGCTCGCCGCAGCCGAACGAC
CGAGCGCAGCGAGTCAGTGAGCGAGGAAGCGGAAGAGCGCCTGATGCGGTATTTTCTCCTTACGCATCTG
TGCGGTATTTCACACCGCATATATGGTGCACTCTCAGTACAATCTGCTCTGATGCCGCATAGTTAAGCCA
GTATACACTCCGCTATCGCTACGTGACTGGGTCATGGCTGCGCCCCGACACCCGCCAACACCCGCTGACG
CGCCCTGACGGGCTTGTCTGCTCCCGGCATCCGCTTACAGACAAGCTGTGACCGTCTCCGGGAGCTGCAT
GTGTCAGAGGTTTTCACCGTCATCACCGAAACGCGCGAGGCAGCTGCGGTAAAGCTCATCAGCGTGGTCG
TGAAGCGATTCACAGATGTCTGCCTGTTCATCCGCGTCCAGCTCGTTGAGTTTCTCCAGAAGCGTTAATG
TCTGGCTTCTGATAAAGCGGGCCATGTTAAGGGCGGTTTTTTCCTGTTTGGTCACTGATGCCTCCGTGTA
AGGGGGATTTCTGTTCATGGGGGTAATGATACCGATGAAACGAGAGAGGATGCTCACGATACGGGTTACT
GATGATGAACATGCCCGGTTACTGGAACGTTGTGAGGGTAAACAACTGGCGGTATGGATGCGGCGGGACC
AGAGAAAAATCACTCAGGGTCAATGCCAGCGCTTCGTTAATACAGATGTAGGTGTTCCACAGGGTAGCCA
GCAGCATCCTGCGATGCAGATCCGGAACATAATGGTGCAGGGCGCTGACTTCCGCGTTTCCAGACTTTAC
GAAACACGGAAACCGAAGACCATTCATGTTGTTGCTCAGGTCGCAGACGTTTTGCAGCAGCAGTCGCTTC
ACGTTCGCTCGCGTATCGGTGATTCATTCTGCTAACCAGTAAGGCAACCCCGCCAGCCTAGCCGGGTCCT
CAACGACAGGAGCACGATCATGCGCACCCGTGGGGCCGCCATGCCGGCGATAATGGCCTGCTTCTCGCCG
AAACGTTTGGTGGCGGGACCAGTGACGAAGGCTTGAGCGAGGGCGTGCAAGATTCCGAATACCGCAAGCG
ACAGGCCGATCATCGTCGCGCTCCAGCGAAAGCGGTCCTCGCCGAAAATGACCCAGAGCGCTGCCGGCAC
CTGTCCTACGAGTTGCATGATAAAGAAGACAGTCATAAGTGCGGCGACGATAGTCATGCCCCGCGCCCAC
CGGAAGGAGCTGACTGGGTTGAAGGCTCTCAAGGGCATCGGTCGAGATCCCGGTGCCTAATGAGTGAGCT
AACTTACATTAATTGCGTTGCGCTCACTGCCCGCTTTCCAGTCGGGAAACCTGTCGTGCCAGCTGCATTA
ATGAATCGGCCAACGCGCGGGGAGAGGCGGTTTGCGTATTGGGCGCCAGGGTGGTTTTTCTTTTCACCAG
TGAGACGGGCAACAGCTGATTGCCCTTCACCGCCTGGCCCTGAGAGAGTTGCAGCAAGCGGTCCACGCTG
GTTTGCCCCAGCAGGCGAAAATCCTGTTTGATGGTGGTTAACGGCGGGATATAACATGAGCTGTCTTCGG
TATCGTCGTATCCCACTACCGAGATATCCGCACCAACGCGCAGCCCGGACTCGGTAATGGCGCGCATTGC
GCCCAGCGCCATCTGATCGTTGGCAACCAGCATCGCAGTGGGAACGATGCCCTCATTCAGCATTTGCATG
GTTTGTTGAAAACCGGACATGGCACTCCAGTCGCCTTCCCGTTCCGCTATCGGCTGAATTTGATTGCGAG
TGAGATATTTATGCCAGCCAGCCAGACGCAGACGCGCCGAGACAGAACTTAATGGGCCCGCTAACAGCGC
GATTTGCTGGTGACCCAATGCGACCAGATGCTCCACGCCCAGTCGCGTACCGTCTTCATGGGAGAAAATA
ATACTGTTGATGGGTGTCTGGTCAGAGACATCAAGAAATAACGCCGGAACATTAGTGCAGGCAGCTTCCA
CAGCAATGGCATCCTGGTCATCCAGCGGATAGTTAATGATCAGCCCACTGACGCGTTGCGCGAGAAGATT
GTGCACCGCCGCTTTACAGGCTTCGACGCCGCTTCGTTCTACCATCGACACCACCACGCTGGCACCCAGT
TGATCGGCGCGAGATTTAATCGCCGCGACAATTTGCGACGGCGCGTGCAGGGCCAGACTGGAGGTGGCAA
CGCCAATCAGCAACGACTGTTTGCCCGCCAGTTGTTGTGCCACGCGGTTGGGAATGTAATTCAGCTCCGC
CATCGCCGCTTCCACTTTTTCCCGCGTTTTCGCAGAAACGTGGCTGGCCTGGTTCACCACGCGGGAAACG
GTCTGATAAGAGACACCGGCATACTCTGCGACATCGTATAACGTTACTGGTTTCACATTCACCACCCTGA
ATTGACTCTCTTCCGGGCGCTATCATGCCATACCGCGAAAGGTTTTGCGCCATTCGATGGTGTCCGGGAT
CTCGACGCTCTCCCTTATGCGACTCCTGCATTAGGAAGCAGCCCAGTAGTAGGTTGAGGCCGTTGAGCAC
CGCCGCCGCAAGGAATGGTGCATGCAAGGAGATGGCGCCCAACAGTCCCCCGGCCACGGGGCCTGCCACC
ATACCCACGCCGAAACAAGCGCTCATGAGCCCGAAGTGGCGAGCCCGATCTTCCCCATCGGTGATGTCGG
CGATATAGGCGCCAGCAACCGCACCTGTGGCGCCGGTGATGCCGGCCACGATGCGTCCGGCGTAGAGGAT
CGAGATCTCGATCCCGCGAAATTAATACGACTCACTATAGGGGAATTGTGAGCGGATAACAATTCCCCTC
TAGAAATAATTTTGTTTAACTTTAAGAAGGAGATATACCATGGGCAGCAGCCATCATCATCATCATCACA
GCAGCGGCCTGGTGCCGCGCGGCAGCCATATGATCTACCTGAAATCTTTCGAACGTAACATCCGCCTGAT
CAATATGAAAGTGGTTTACGATGATGTTCGTGTGCTGAAAGATATTATCCAGGCGCTGGCCCGCCTGGTT
GATGAAGCCGTGCTGAAATTCAAACAGGATAGCGTTGAACTGGTGGCACTGGATCGTGCGCATATTAGCC
TGATCTCTGTTAACCTGCCGCGCGAAATGTTCAAAGAATACGATGTGAACGATGAATTTAAATTCGGTTT
CAACACCCAGTACCTGATGAAAATCCTGAAAGTTGCAAAACGTAAAGAAGCCATTGAAATCGCAAGTGAA
AGCCCGGATAGTGTGATTATCAACATTATCGGCAGCACCAATCGTGAATTTAACGTTTGCAATCTGGAAG
TGTCTGAACAGGAAATTCCGGAAATCAACCTGCAGTTCGATATTAGTGCGACGATCAGCTCTGATGGTTT
TAAAAGTGCCATCAGCGAAGTTTCTACCGTGACGGATAATGTGGTTGTGGAAGGTCACGAAGATCGCATT
CTGATCAAAGCAGAAGGCGAAAGCGAAGTTGAAGTGGAATTTTCTAAAGATTGCGGCGGTCTGCAGGATC
TGGAATTTAGTAAAGAAAGCAAAAATTCTTACAGTGCGGAATACCTGGATGATGTTCTGTCTCTGACGAA
ACTGAGTGATTACGTGAAAATCAGCTTCGGCAACCAGAAACCGCTGCAGCTGTTTTTCAATATGGAAGGC
GGTGGCAAAGTTACGTACCTGCTGGCGCCGAAAGTGGGAGTGAGACCGGATCCGAATTCGAGCTCCGTCG
ACAAGCTTGCGGCCGCACTCGAGCACCACCACCACCACCACTGAGATCCGGCTGCTAACAAAGCCCGAAA
GGAAGCTGAGTTGGCTGCTGCCACCGCTGAGCAATAACTAGCATAACCCCTTGGGGCCTCTAAACGGGTC
TTGAGGGGTTTTTTGCTGAAAGGAGGAACTATATCCGGAT
