>Addgene plasmid #85093 | p3R112C/T180C-GG | addgene partial sequence | sequence record 167144 | T7 5'-TAATACGACTCACTATAGGG-3'
ATTCCCCTCTAGAAATAATTTTGTTTAACTTTAAGAAGGAGATATACCATGGGCAGCAGCCATCATCATC
ATCATCACAGCAGCGGCCTGGTGCCGCGCGGCAGCCATATGATCTACCTGAAATCTTTCGAACGTAACAT
CCGCCTGATCAATATGAAAGTGGTTTACGATGATGTTCGTGTGCTGAAAGATATTATCCAGGCGCTGGCC
CGCCTGGTTGATGAAGCCGTGCTGAAATTCAAACAGGATAGCGTTGAACTGGTGGCACTGGATCGTGCGC
ATATTAGCCTGATCTCTGTTAACCTGCCGCGCGAAATGTTCAAAGAATACGATGTGAACGATGAATTTAA
ATTCGGTTTCAACACCCAGTACCTGATGAAAATCCTGAAAGTTGCAAAACGTAAAGAAGCCATTGAAATC
GCAAGTGAAAGCCCGGATAGTGTGATTATCAACATTATCGGCAGCACCAATCGTGAATTTAACGTTTGCA
ATCTGGAAGTGTCTGAACAGGAAATTCCGGAAATCAACCTGCAGTTCGATATTAGTGCGACGATCAGCTC
TGATGGTTTTAAAAGTGCCATCAGCGAAGTTTCTACCGTGACGGATAATGTGGTTGTGGAAGGTCACGAA
GATCGCATTCTGATCAAAGCAGAAGGCGAAAGCGAAGTTGAAGTGGAATTTTCTAAAGATTGCGGCGGTC
TGCAGGATCTGGAATTTAGTAAAGAAAGCAAAAATTCTTACAGTGCGGAATACCTGGATGATGTTCTGTC
TCTGACGAAACTGAGTGATTACGTGAAAATCAGCTTCGGCAACCAGAAACCGCTGCAGCTGTTTTTCAAT
ATGGAAGGCGGTGGCAAAGTTACGTACCTGCTGGCGCCGAAAGTGGGAGTGAGACCGGATCCGAATTCGA
GCTCCGTCGACAAGCTTGCGGCCGCACTCGAGCACCACCACCACCACCACTGAGATCCGGCTGCTAACAA
AGCCCGAAAGGAAGCTGAGTTGGCTGCTGCCACCGCTGAGCAATAACTAGCATAACCCCTTGGGGCCTCT
AAACGGGTCT
