>Addgene plasmid #85093 | p3R112C/T180C-GG | addgene partial sequence | sequence record 167145 | T7term 5'-GCTAGTTATTGCTCAGCGG-3'
CTTCCTTTCGGGCTTTGTTAGCAGCCGGATCTCAGTGGTGGTGGTGGTGGTGCTCGAGTGCGGCCGCAAG
CTTGTCGACGGAGCTCGAATTCGGATCCGGTCTCACTCCCACTTTCGGCGCCAGCAGGTACGTAACTTTG
CCACCGCCTTCCATATTGAAAAACAGCTGCAGCGGTTTCTGGTTGCCGAAGCTGATTTTCACGTAATCAC
TCAGTTTCGTCAGAGACAGAACATCATCCAGGTATTCCGCACTGTAAGAATTTTTGCTTTCTTTACTAAA
TTCCAGATCCTGCAGACCGCCGCAATCTTTAGAAAATTCCACTTCAACTTCGCTTTCGCCTTCTGCTTTG
ATCAGAATGCGATCTTCGTGACCTTCCACAACCACATTATCCGTCACGGTAGAAACTTCGCTGATGGCAC
TTTTAAAACCATCAGAGCTGATCGTCGCACTAATATCGAACTGCAGGTTGATTTCCGGAATTTCCTGTTC
AGACACTTCCAGATTGCAAACGTTAAATTCACGATTGGTGCTGCCGATAATGTTGATAATCACACTATCC
GGGCTTTCACTTGCGATTTCAATGGCTTCTTTACGTTTTGCAACTTTCAGGATTTTCATCAGGTACTGGG
TGTTGAAACCGAATTTAAATTCATCGTTCACATCGTATTCTTTGAACATTTCGCGCGGCAGGTTAACAGA
GATCAGGCTAATATGCGCACGATCCAGTGCCACCAGTTCAACGCTATCCTGTTTGAATTTCAGCACGGCT
TCATCAACCAGGCGGGCCAGCGCCTGGATAATATCTTTCAGCACACGAACATCATCGTAAACCACTTTCA
TATTGATCAGGCGGATGTTACGTTCGAAAGATTTCAGGTAGATCATATGGCTGCCGCGCGGCACCAGGCC
GCTGCTGTGATGATGATGATGATGGCTGCTGCCCATGGTATATCTCCTTCTTAAAGTTAAACAAAATTAT
TTCTAGAGGGGAATTGTTATCCGCTCACAATTCCCCTATAGTGAGTCGTATTAATTTCGCGGGATCGAGA
TCTC
